Addgene plasmid #78799: pcDNA3-HA-p53 2KR
Purpose: To overexpress p53 2KR in Mammalian Cells
Depositing lab: Jaewhan Song. Depositing organization: Yonsei University. Publication: Differential regulation of p53 and p21 by MKRN1 E3 ligase controls cell cycle arrest and apoptosis. Lee EW, Lee MS, Camus S, Ghim J, Yang MR, Oh W, Ha NC, Lane DP, Song J. EMBO J. 2009 Jul 22;28(14):2100-13. doi: 10.1038/emboj.2009.164. Epub 2009 Jun 18. PubMed 19536131.
Backbone
  Vector backbone: pcDNA3-HA
  Vector type: Mammalian Expression
Growth in bacteria
  Bacterial resistance: Ampicillin, 100 μg/mL
  Growth temperature: 37°C
  Growth strain: DH5alpha
  Copy number: High Copy
Gene/Insert
  Gene/Insert name: p53
  Species: H. sapiens (human)
  Mutation: K291R, K292R
  Entrez Gene: TP53 (a.k.a. BCC7, BMFS5, LFS1, P53, TRP53)
  Promoter: CMV
  Tag / fusion protein: HA (N terminal on backbone)
  Cloning method: Restriction Enzyme; 5′ cloning site unknown (unknown if destroyed); 3′ cloning site unknown (unknown if destroyed)
  Sequencing primers: 5′ CMV-F; 3′ BGHrev
Terms and licenses: Academic/Nonprofit Terms; Industry Terms: Not Available to Industry
How to cite: pcDNA3-HA-p53 2KR was a gift from Jaewhan Song (Addgene plasmid # 78799 ; http://n2t.net/addgene:78799 ; RRID:Addgene_78799)
