[The description below was written by a language model from this plasmid's Addgene catalogue record.]
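Description:
pcDNA3-HA-p53 2KR is a mammalian expression plasmid built on a pcDNA3-HA backbone, designed to overexpress a lysine-to-arginine double mutant of human p53 (TP53) in cultured mammalian cells. It is maintained in E. coli as a high-copy plasmid under ampicillin selection. The record does not include a feature table, so other backbone elements, such as the replication origin or any mammalian selection marker, are not itemised here. The use of a BGH reverse sequencing primer suggests that a bovine growth hormone polyadenylation region lies downstream of the insert, as is usual for pcDNA3-type vectors.

The insert is the human p53 coding sequence carrying the substitutions K291R and K292R, which give the construct its "2KR" name. Transcription is driven by the CMV promoter, a strong constitutive promoter in most mammalian cell lines. An HA epitope tag supplied by the backbone is fused to the N terminus of p53, allowing the exogenous protein to be detected or immunoprecipitated with anti-HA antibodies and distinguished from endogenous p53. The insert was introduced by restriction enzyme cloning, but the sites used are not recorded.

Replacing lysines with arginines preserves the positive charge while removing potential acceptor sites for lysine modifications such as ubiquitination. The associated work concerns regulation of p53 and p21 by the E3 ligase MKRN1, so the construct is plausibly intended as a modification-site mutant for comparison with wild-type p53 in ubiquitination, protein stability, cell cycle arrest or apoptosis assays. The record itself states only overexpression as the purpose.
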