>Addgene plasmid #78799 | pcDNA3-HA-p53 2KR | addgene partial sequence | sequence record 149334 | CMV-F 5'-CGCAAATGGGCGGTAGGCGTG-3'
TCTCTGGCTAACTAGAGAACCCACTGCTTACTGGCTTATCGAAATTAATACGACTCACTATAGGGAGACC
CAAGCTTGGTACCATGGCCTCCTACCCTTATGATGTGCCAGATTATGCCTCTCCCGAATTCATGGAGGAG
CCGCAGTCAGATCCTAGCGTCGAGCCCCCTCTGAGTCAGGAAACATTTTCAGACCTATGGAAACTACTTC
CTGAAAACAACGTTCTGTCCCCCTTGCCGTCCCAAGCAATGGATGATTTGATGCTGTCCCCGGACGATAT
TGAACAATGGTTCACTGAAGACCCAGGTCCAGATGAAGCTCCCAGAATGCCAGAGGCTGCTCCCCCCGTG
GCCCCTGCACCAGCAGCTCCTACACCGGCGGCCCCTGCACCAGCCCCCTCCTGGCCCCTGTCATCTTCTG
TCCCTTCCCAGAAAACCTACCAGGGCAGCTACGGTTTCCGTCTGGGCTTCTTGCATTCTGGGACAGCCAA
GTCTGTGACTTGCACGTACTCCCCTGCCCTCAACAAGATGTTTTGCCAACTGGCCAAGACCTGCCCTGTG
CAGCTGTGGGTTGATTCCACACCCCCGCCCGGCACCCGCGTCCGCGCCATGGCCATCTACAAGCAGTCAC
AGCACATGACGGAGGTTGTGAGGCGCTGCCCCCACCATGAGCGCTGCTCAGATAGCGATGGTCTGGCCCC
TCCTCAGCATCTTATCCGAGTGGAAGGAAATTTGCGTGTGGAGTATTTGGATGACAGAAACACTTTTCGA
CATAGTGTGGTGGTGCCCTATGAGCCG
