>Addgene plasmid #78799 | pcDNA3-HA-p53 2KR | addgene partial sequence | sequence record 149336 | BGH-rev 5'-TAGAAGGCACAGTCGAGG-3'
ATAGAATAGGGCCCTCTAGATGCATGCTCGAGTCAGTCTGAGTCAGGCCCTTCTGTCTTGAACATGAGTT
TTTTATGGCGGGAGGTAGACTGACCCTTTTTGGACTTCAGGTGGCTGGAGTGAGCCCTGCTCCCCCCTGG
CTCCTTCCCAGCCTGGGCATCCTTGAGTTCCAAGGCCTCATTCAGCTCTCGGAACATCTCGAAGCGCTCA
CGCCCACGGATCTGAAGGGTGAAATATTCTCCATCCAGTGGTTTCTTCTTTGGCTGGGGAGAGGAGCTGG
TGTTGTTGGGCAGTGCTCGCTTAGTGCTCCCTGGGGGCAGCTCGTGGTGAGGCTCCCCTCTCCTGCGGAG
ATTCTCTTCCTCTGTGCGCCGGTCTCTCCCAGGACAGGCACAAACACGCACCTCAAAGCTGTTCCGTCCC
AGTAGATTACCACTGGAGTCTTCCAGTGTGATGATGGTGAGGATGGGCCTCCGGTTCATGCCGCCCATGC
AGGAACTGTTACACATGTAGTTGTAGTGGATGGTGGTACAGTCAGAGCCAACCTCAGGCGGCTCATAGGG
CACCACCACACTATGTCGAAAAGTGTTTCTGTCATCCAAATACTCCACACGCAAATTTCCTTCCACTCGG
ATAAGATGCTGAGGAGGGGCCAGACCATCGCTATCTGAGCAGCGCTCATGGTGGGGGCAGCGCCTCACAA
CCTCCGTCATGTGCTGTGACTGCTTGTAGATGGCCATGGCGCGG
